Addgene plasmid #203600: psicheck2-27bT
Purpose: Reporter plasmid carrying miR-27b target sequence
Depositing lab: Hiroyuki Mizuguchi. Depositing organization: The University of Osaka. Publication: miR-27b targets MAIP1 to mediate lipid accumulation in cultured human and mouse hepatic cells. Sakai E, Imaizumi T, Suzuki R, Taracena-Gandara M, Fujimoto T, Sakurai F, Mizuguchi H. Commun Biol. 2023 Jun 24;6(1):669. doi: 10.1038/s42003-023-05049-w. PubMed 37355744.
Backbone
  Vector backbone: psicheck2
  Backbone manufacturer: Promega
  Backbone size w/o insert (bp): 6273
  Total vector size (bp): 6270
  Modifications to backbone: The complementary sequence to human miR-27b-3p was inserted between XhoI and NotI in psicheck2
  Vector type: Mammalian Expression, Luciferase
Growth in bacteria
  Bacterial resistance: Ampicillin, 100 μg/mL
  Growth temperature: 37°C
  Growth strain: DH5alpha
  Copy number: Unknown
Gene/Insert
  Gene/Insert name: complementary sequence to miR27b-3p
  Species: H. sapiens (human)
  Insert size (bp): 21
  GenBank ID: MIMAT0000419
  Entrez Gene: MIR27B (a.k.a. MIR-27b, MIRN27B, miRNA27B)
  Promoter: SV40
  Cloning method: Restriction Enzyme; 5′ cloning site XhoI (not destroyed); 3′ cloning site NotI (not destroyed)
  Sequencing primers: 5′ gtggagcgcgtgctgaagaac; 3′ ccgcgaggtccgaagactc
Terms and licenses: Academic/Nonprofit Terms; Industry Terms: Not Available to Industry
How to cite: psicheck2-27bT was a gift from Hiroyuki Mizuguchi (Addgene plasmid # 203600 ; http://n2t.net/addgene:203600 ; RRID:Addgene_203600)
