[The description below was written by a language model from this plasmid's Addgene catalogue record and pLannotate feature annotations shown in this document.]
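Description:
psicheck2-27bT is a dual-luciferase microRNA sensor plasmid built on the Promega psiCHECK-2 backbone for transient expression in mammalian cells. It is propagated in E. coli through a high-copy ColE1/pUC-type origin and selected with ampicillin through the β-lactamase (AmpR) gene and its own promoter. The catalogue lists a total size of about 6.27 kb, and the sequenced record is 6,291 nt.

The plasmid carries two independent reporter cassettes. In the first, the SV40 enhancer/early promoter, followed by a chimeric β-globin/immunoglobulin intron, drives human codon-optimized Renilla luciferase (hRluc). A T7 promoter sits just upstream of this coding sequence, and a synthetic poly(A) signal terminates the transcript. A 21-nt sequence perfectly complementary to human miR-27b-3p was cloned between the XhoI and NotI sites, both of which are retained. The annotation software did not call this short insert, but it should lie in the unannotated gap between the hRluc stop codon and the synthetic poly(A) signal, placing it in the 3′ untranslated region of the Renilla transcript. The second cassette uses the HSV thymidine kinase promoter to express firefly luciferase (luc+), with an SV40 poly(A) signal. This cassette serves as an internal control.

When miR-27b-3p is present and active in transfected cells, it pairs with the target site and represses the Renilla transcript, lowering Renilla activity relative to firefly. The Renilla-to-firefly ratio therefore reports miR-27b activity while normalizing for transfection efficiency. According to the record, the plasmid is a reporter carrying the miR-27b target sequence, deposited with a study of miR-27b function in lipid accumulation in human and mouse hepatic cells.
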