Features (pLannotate 1.2.2; 12 found; start..end, strand, type, name):
     62..419     +  promoter       SV40 promoter: SV40 enhancer and early promoter
    489..621     +  intron         chimeric intron: chimera between introns from human β-globin and immunoglobulin heavy chain genes
    666..684     +  promoter       T7 promoter: promoter for bacteriophage T7 RNA polymerase
    694..1629    +  CDS            hRluc: Renilla luciferase human codon-optimized
   1706..1754    +  polyA_signal   poly(A) signal: synthetic polyadenylation signal
   1763..2514    +  promoter       HSV TK promoter: herpes simplex virus thymidine kinase promoter
   2550..4202    +  CDS            luciferase: firefly luciferase; luc+; enhanced luc+ version of the luciferase gene AAS38485.1 42718124.0
   4246..4367    -  polyA_signal   SV40 poly(A) signal: SV40 polyadenylation signal
   4390..4458    -  CDS            large T antigen (fragment): large T antigen from SV40 (simian virus 40)
   4500..4604    +  promoter       AmpR promoter: bla
   4605..5465    +  CDS            AmpR: β-lactamase; bla; confers resistance to ampicillin, carbenicillin, and related antibiotics
   5636..6224    +  rep_origin     ori: high-copy-number ColE1/pMB1/pBR322/pUC origin of replication
>Addgene plasmid #203600 | psicheck2-27bT | addgene full sequence | sequence record 409617 | Addgene NGS Result
AGATCTGCGCAGCACCATGGCCTGAAATAACCTCTGAAAGAGGAACTTGGTTAGGTACCTTCTGAGGCGG
AAAGAACCAGCTGTGGAATGTGTGTCAGTTAGGGTGTGGAAAGTCCCCAGGCTCCCCAGCAGGCAGAAGT
ATGCAAAGCATGCATCTCAATTAGTCAGCAACCAGGTGTGGAAAGTCCCCAGGCTCCCCAGCAGGCAGAA
GTATGCAAAGCATGCATCTCAATTAGTCAGCAACCATAGTCCCGCCCCTAACTCCGCCCATCCCGCCCCT
AACTCCGCCCAGTTCCGCCCATTCTCCGCCCCATGGCTGACTAATTTTTTTTATTTATGCAGAGGCCGAG
GCCGCCTCGGCCTCTGAGCTATTCCAGAAGTAGTGAGGAGGCTTTTTTGGAGGCCTAGGCTTTTGCAAAA
AGCTTGATTCTTCTGACACAACAGTCTCGAACTTAAGCTGCAGAAGTTGGTCGTGAGGCACTGGGCAGGT
AAGTATCAAGGTTACAAGACAGGTTTAAGGAGACCAATAGAAACTGGGCTTGTCGAGACAGAGAAGACTC
TTGCGTTTCTGATAGGCACCTATTGGTCTTACTGACATCCACTTTGCCTTTCTCTCCACAGGTGTCCACT
CCCAGTTCAATTACAGCTCTTAAGGCTAGAGTACTTAATACGACTCACTATAGGCTAGCCACCATGGCTT
CCAAGGTGTACGACCCCGAGCAACGCAAACGCATGATCACTGGGCCTCAGTGGTGGGCTCGCTGCAAGCA
AATGAACGTGCTGGACTCCTTCATCAACTACTATGATTCCGAGAAGCACGCCGAGAACGCCGTGATTTTT
CTGCATGGTAACGCTGCCTCCAGCTACCTGTGGAGGCACGTCGTGCCTCACATCGAGCCCGTGGCTAGAT
GCATCATCCCTGATCTGATCGGAATGGGTAAGTCCGGCAAGAGCGGGAATGGCTCATATCGCCTCCTGGA
TCACTACAAGTACCTCACCGCTTGGTTCGAGCTGCTGAACCTTCCAAAGAAAATCATCTTTGTGGGCCAC
GACTGGGGGGCTTGTCTGGCCTTTCACTACTCCTACGAGCACCAAGACAAGATCAAGGCCATCGTCCATG
CTGAGAGTGTCGTGGACGTGATCGAGTCCTGGGACGAGTGGCCTGACATCGAGGAGGATATCGCCCTGAT
CAAGAGCGAAGAGGGCGAGAAAATGGTGCTTGAGAATAACTTCTTCGTCGAGACCATGCTCCCAAGCAAG
ATCATGCGGAAACTGGAGCCTGAGGAGTTCGCTGCCTACCTGGAGCCATTCAAGGAGAAGGGCGAGGTTA
GACGGCCTACCCTCTCCTGGCCTCGCGAGATCCCTCTCGTTAAGGGAGGCAAGCCCGACGTCGTCCAGAT
TGTCCGCAACTACAACGCCTACCTTCGGGCCAGCGACGATCTGCCTAAGATGTTCATCGAGTCCGACCCT
GGGTTCTTTTCCAACGCTATTGTCGAGGGAGCTAAGAAGTTCCCTAACACCGAGTTCGTGAAGGTGAAGG
GCCTCCACTTCAGCCAGGAGGACGCTCCAGATGAAATGGGTAAGTACATCAAGAGCTTCGTGGAGCGCGT
GCTGAAGAACGAGCAGTAATTCTAGGCGATCGCTCGAGGCAGAACTTAGCCACTGTGAAGCAGAACTTAG
CCACTGTGAAGCGGCCGCTGGCCGCAATAAAATATCTTTATTTTCATTACATCTGTGTGTTGGTTTTTTG
TGTGAGGATCTAAATGAGTCTTCGGACCTCGCGGGGGCCGCTTAAGCGGTGGTTAGGGTTTGTCTGACGC
GGGGGGAGGGGGAAGGAACGAAACACTCTCATTCGGAGGCGGCTCGGGGTTTGGTCTTGGTGGCCACGGG
CACGCAGAAGAGCGCCGCGATCCTCTTAAGCACCCCCCCGCCCTCCGTGGAGGCGGGGGTTTGGTCGGCG
GGTGGTAACTGGCGGGCCGCTGACTCGGGCGGGTCGCGCGCCCCAGAGTGTGACCTTTTCGGTCTGCTCG
CAGACCCCCGGGCGGCGCCGCCGCGGCGGCGACGGGCTCGCTGGGTCCTAGGCTCCATGGGGACCGTATA
CGTGGACAGGCTCTGGAGCATCCGCACGACTGCGGTGATATTACCGGAGACCTTCTGCGGGACGAGCCGG
GTCACGCGGCTGACGCGGAGCGTCCGTTGGGCGACAAACACCAGGACGGGGCACAGGTACACTATCTTGT
CACCCGGAGGCGCGAGGGACTGCAGGAGCTTCAGGGAGTGGCGCAGCTGCTTCATCCCCGTGGCCCGTTG
CTCGCGTTTGCTGGCGGTGTCCCCGGAAGAAATATATTTGCATGTCTTTAGTTCTATGATGACACAAACC
CCGCCCAGCGTCTTGTCATTGGCGAATTCGAACACGCAGATGCAGTCGGGGCGGCGCGGTCCCAGGTCCA
CTTCGCATATTAAGGTGACGCGTGTGGCCTCGAACACCGAGCGACCCTGCAGCGACCCGCTTAAAAGCTT
GGCATTCCGGTACTGTTGGTAAAGCCACCATGGCCGATGCTAAGAACATTAAGAAGGGCCCTGCTCCCTT
CTACCCTCTGGAGGATGGCACCGCTGGCGAGCAGCTGCACAAGGCCATGAAGAGGTATGCCCTGGTGCCT
GGCACCATTGCCTTCACCGATGCCCACATTGAGGTGGACATCACCTATGCCGAGTACTTCGAGATGTCTG
TGCGCCTGGCCGAGGCCATGAAGAGGTACGGCCTGAACACCAACCACCGCATCGTGGTGTGCTCTGAGAA
CTCTCTGCAGTTCTTCATGCCAGTGCTGGGCGCCCTGTTCATCGGAGTGGCCGTGGCCCCTGCTAACGAC
ATTTACAACGAGCGCGAGCTGCTGAACAGCATGGGCATTTCTCAGCCTACCGTGGTGTTCGTGTCTAAGA
AGGGCCTGCAGAAGATCCTGAACGTGCAGAAGAAGCTGCCTATCATCCAGAAGATCATCATCATGGACTC
TAAGACCGACTACCAGGGCTTCCAGAGCATGTACACATTCGTGACATCTCATCTGCCTCCTGGCTTCAAC
GAGTACGACTTCGTGCCAGAGTCTTTCGACAGGGACAAAACCATTGCCCTGATCATGAACAGCTCTGGGT
CTACCGGCCTGCCTAAGGGCGTGGCCCTGCCTCATCGCACCGCCTGTGTGCGCTTCTCTCACGCCCGCGA
CCCTATTTTCGGCAACCAGATCATCCCCGACACCGCTATTCTGAGCGTGGTGCCATTCCACCACGGCTTC
GGCATGTTCACCACCCTGGGCTACCTGATTTGCGGCTTTCGGGTGGTGCTGATGTACCGCTTCGAGGAGG
AGCTGTTCCTGCGCAGCCTGCAAGACTACAAAATTCAGTCTGCCCTGCTGGTGCCAACCCTGTTCAGCTT
CTTCGCTAAGAGCACCCTGATCGACAAGTACGACCTGTCTAACCTGCACGAGATTGCCTCTGGCGGCGCC
CCACTGTCTAAGGAGGTGGGCGAAGCCGTGGCCAAGCGCTTTCATCTGCCAGGCATCCGCCAGGGCTACG
GCCTGACCGAGACAACCAGCGCCATTCTGATTACCCCAGAGGGCGACGACAAGCCTGGCGCCGTGGGCAA
GGTGGTGCCATTCTTCGAGGCCAAGGTGGTGGACCTGGACACCGGCAAGACCCTGGGAGTGAACCAGCGC
GGCGAGCTGTGTGTGCGCGGCCCTATGATTATGTCCGGCTACGTGAATAACCCTGAGGCCACAAACGCCC
TGATCGACAAGGACGGCTGGCTGCACTCTGGCGACATTGCCTACTGGGACGAGGACGAGCACTTCTTCAT
CGTGGACCGCCTGAAGTCTCTGATCAAGTACAAGGGCTACCAGGTGGCCCCAGCCGAGCTGGAGTCTATC
CTGCTGCAGCACCCTAACATTTTCGACGCCGGAGTGGCCGGCCTGCCCGACGACGATGCCGGCGAGCTGC
CTGCCGCCGTCGTCGTGCTGGAACACGGCAAGACCATGACCGAGAAGGAGATCGTGGACTATGTGGCCAG
CCAGGTGACAACCGCCAAGAAGCTGCGCGGCGGAGTGGTGTTCGTGGACGAGGTGCCCAAGGGCCTGACC
GGCAAGCTGGACGCCCGCAAGATCCGCGAGATCCTGATCAAGGCTAAGAAAGGCGGCAAGATCGCCGTGT
AATAATTCTAGAGTCGGGGCGGCCGGCCGCTTCGAGCAGACATGATAAGATACATTGATGAGTTTGGACA
AACCACAACTAGAATGCAGTGAAAAAAATGCTTTATTTGTGAAATTTGTGATGCTATTGCTTTATTTGTA
ACCATTATAAGCTGCAATAAACAAGTTAACAACAACAATTGCATTCATTTTATGTTTCAGGTTCAGGGGG
AGGTGTGGGAGGTTTTTTAAAGCAAGTAAAACCTCTACAAATGTGGTAAAATCGATAAGGATCCAGGTGG
CACTTTTCGGGGAAATGTGCGCGGAACCCCTATTTGTTTATTTTTCTAAATACATTCAAATATGTATCCG
CTCATGAGACAATAACCCTGATAAATGCTTCAATAATATTGAAAAAGGAAGAGTATGAGTATTCAACATT
TCCGTGTCGCCCTTATTCCCTTTTTTGCGGCATTTTGCCTTCCTGTTTTTGCTCACCCAGAAACGCTGGT
GAAAGTAAAAGATGCTGAAGATCAGTTGGGTGCACGAGTGGGTTACATCGAACTGGATCTCAACAGCGGT
AAGATCCTTGAGAGTTTTCGCCCCGAAGAACGTTTTCCAATGATGAGCACTTTTAAAGTTCTGCTATGTG
GCGCGGTATTATCCCGTATTGACGCCGGGCAAGAGCAACTCGGTCGCCGCATACACTATTCTCAGAATGA
CTTGGTTGAGTACTCACCAGTCACAGAAAAGCATCTTACGGATGGCATGACAGTAAGAGAATTATGCAGT
GCTGCCATAACCATGAGTGATAACACTGCGGCCAACTTACTTCTGACAACGATCGGAGGACCGAAGGAGC
TAACCGCTTTTTTGCACAACATGGGGGATCATGTAACTCGCCTTGATCGTTGGGAACCGGAGCTGAATGA
AGCCATACCAAACGACGAGCGTGACACCACGATGCCTGTAGCAATGGCAACAACGTTGCGCAAACTATTA
ACTGGCGAACTACTTACTCTAGCTTCCCGGCAACAATTAATAGACTGGATGGAGGCGGATAAAGTTGCAG
GACCACTTCTGCGCTCGGCCCTTCCGGCTGGCTGGTTTATTGCTGATAAATCTGGAGCCGGTGAGCGTGG
GTCTCGCGGTATCATTGCAGCACTGGGGCCAGATGGTAAGCCCTCCCGTATCGTAGTTATCTACACGACG
GGGAGTCAGGCAACTATGGATGAACGAAATAGACAGATCGCTGAGATAGGTGCCTCACTGATTAAGCATT
GGTAACTGTCAGACCAAGTTTACTCATATATACTTTAGATTGATTTAAAACTTCATTTTTAATTTAAAAG
GATCTAGGTGAAGATCCTTTTTGATAATCTCATGACCAAAATCCCTTAACGTGAGTTTTCGTTCCACTGA
GCGTCAGACCCCGTAGAAAAGATCAAAGGATCTTCTTGAGATCCTTTTTTTCTGCGCGTAATCTGCTGCT
TGCAAACAAAAAAACCACCGCTACCAGCGGTGGTTTGTTTGCCGGATCAAGAGCTACCAACTCTTTTTCC
GAAGGTAACTGGCTTCAGCAGAGCGCAGATACCAAATACTGTTCTTCTAGTGTAGCCGTAGTTAGGCCAC
CACTTCAAGAACTCTGTAGCACCGCCTACATACCTCGCTCTGCTAATCCTGTTACCAGTGGCTGCTGCCA
GTGGCGATAAGTCGTGTCTTACCGGGTTGGACTCAAGACGATAGTTACCGGATAAGGCGCAGCGGTCGGG
CTGAACGGGGGGTTCGTGCACACAGCCCAGCTTGGAGCGAACGACCTACACCGAACTGAGATACCTACAG
CGTGAGCTATGAGAAAGCGCCACGCTTCCCGAAGGGAGAAAGGCGGACAGGTATCCGGTAAGCGGCAGGG
TCGGAACAGGAGAGCGCACGAGGGAGCTTCCAGGGGGAAACGCCTGGTATCTTTATAGTCCTGTCGGGTT
TCGCCACCTCTGACTTGAGCGTCGATTTTTGTGATGCTCGTCAGGGGGGCGGAGCCTATGGAAAAACGCC
AGCAACGCGGCCTTTTTACGGTTCCTGGCCTTTTGCTGGCCTTTTGCTCACATGGCTCGAC
